Addgene plasmid #26033: 776 pME-miR-126
Depositing lab: Nathan Lawson. Depositing organization: University of Massachusetts, Worcester. Publication: MicroRNA-mediated integration of haemodynamics and Vegf signalling during angiogenesis. Nicoli S, Standley C, Walker P, Hurlstone A, Fogarty KE, Lawson ND. Nature. 2010 Apr 22. 464(7292):1196-200. 10.1038/nature08889 PubMed 20364122.
Backbone
  Vector backbone: pME
  Vector type: Entry vector
Growth in bacteria
  Bacterial resistance: Kanamycin, 50 μg/mL
  Growth temperature: 37°C
  Growth strain: DH5alpha
  Copy number: High Copy
Gene/Insert
  Gene/Insert name: miR-126
  Species: D. rerio (zebrafish)
  Insert size (bp): 600
  Entrez Gene: mir126a (a.k.a. dre-mir-126, dre-mir-126a, mir-126a, mir126)
  Cloning method: Restriction Enzyme; 5′ cloning site attL1 (not destroyed); 3′ cloning site attL2 (not destroyed)
  Sequencing primers: 5′ M13pUC-fwd; 3′ M13rev
Terms and licenses: Academic/Nonprofit Terms; Industry Terms: Not Available to Industry
Depositor comments: The insert includes genomic sequence flanking the mature miR-126 sequence on chromosome 8 (miRBase accession number MI0001979, Zv8). There is a C->T mutation in the miR126. The mutation is probably due to a SNP and should not affect plasmid function.
How to cite: 776 pME-miR-126 was a gift from Nathan Lawson (Addgene plasmid # 26033 ; http://n2t.net/addgene:26033 ; RRID:Addgene_26033)
