[The description below was written by a language model from this plasmid's Addgene catalogue record.]
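Description:
776 pME-miR-126 is a Gateway-style middle entry vector built on the pME backbone and carrying a zebrafish (Danio rerio) miR-126 genomic fragment. It is propagated in E. coli as a high-copy plasmid under kanamycin selection. The record gives no feature table and does not name the origin of replication or any other backbone elements.

The insert is about 600 bp and corresponds to the mir126a locus on chromosome 8, comprising the mature miR-126 sequence together with flanking genomic sequence. Including this flanking context generally lets the transcript be recognised and processed by the endogenous microRNA biogenesis machinery into the mature miRNA. The fragment sits between intact attL1 and attL2 recombination sites, so it can be transferred by LR recombination into attR-containing destination vectors, typically in combination with other entry clones that supply a promoter and 3′ elements. No promoter is recorded within the entry clone itself, which is consistent with its role as a modular donor rather than an expression construct. The depositor notes a C-to-T change in the miR-126 region, which is thought to reflect a naturally occurring polymorphism and is not expected to affect function.

The associated publication concerns microRNA-mediated integration of blood flow and Vegf signalling during angiogenesis. This suggests the clone serves as a building block for miR-126 expression constructs in zebrafish vascular development studies, although the record does not describe specific downstream constructs.
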