>Addgene plasmid #26033 | 776 pME-miR-126 | addgene partial sequence | sequence record 32086 | 26033 with M13pUC-fwd
CCGGGCCCAATATGATTTTATTTTGACTGATAGTGACCTGTTCGTTGCAACAAATTGATGAGCAATGCTT
TTTTATAATGCCAACTTTGTACAAAAAAGCAGGCTCTCGAGTATAAATTCTCCAACCAAAGCGTTTTTCT
TCCTCTTTCTGTTACCTGGCAAAGGGGAGCAGCAGCTGAGGAGTGATCTCTCAATCTTGGTGAGTACTAT
AGGCTAGGCCTCTGTGGTACCATTCTACATGTGTTGATTTTCTGTATTTTAGTGAATTCGCCCTTTGCCA
TGCCTTGACGAGAAGAAAGGAGCCATTTTAACTGCTTCATAGTCCATTATTACTTTTGGTACGCGCTAGG
CCAGACTCAAACTCGTACCGTGAGTAATAATGCACTGTGGCAGTGGGTTTATCTGCGTGGACAAACTCAA
GACAGGTTTGGATGCAGATCAGTGTTATCGATGGATAAAATAACACTTTTTTTGGTATAAAAAGAACACA
AGCACTTTGTTTTGGCAAATGAGACGGCATTTGACAAACGGACCCACTGGCATCTGACTTGTTTAATTTT
AGAGGTTAAAGGAAATAAATTTGATACAAATAAAATCTGGAGGAAATAAAGGGCATGTTACATTAAATAT
CACCTCCCTATAGTGAGTCGTATTAAAGGGCGAATTCTGTGATCGATAACTTTAATGCGTATATTGAGGC
TTTTCTTCACGGTGGCGGATGTTTTTATGACATTTTTACGCGGCGGTTTGTTATCCGGCGAGCTTTTGTC
AGTTATTTTATGTTCGGTTTTCTATGTGGCTTGTATGTCTTTCTTAAATGTTTTATTTTAATAAGTAGTG
CGTTTTAAAGTTGACTTTGTTGTCTCTTTATATTTCTGCTGTTCCGT
